>Addgene plasmid #131834 | pFlare9A-CD45i4e5i5 | addgene full sequence | sequence record 267779 | Addgene NGS Result
TAGTTATTAATAGTAATCAATTACGGGGTCATTAGTTCATAGCCCATATATGGAGTTCCGCGTTACATAA
CTTACGGTAAATGGCCCGCCTGGCTGACCGCCCAACGACCCCCGCCCATTGACGTCAATAATGACGTATG
TTCCCATAGTAACGCCAATAGGGACTTTCCATTGACGTCAATGGGTGGAGTATTTACGGTAAACTGCCCA
CTTGGCAGTACATCAAGTGTATCATATGCCAAGTACGCCCCCTATTGACGTCAATGACGGTAAATGGCCC
GCCTGGCATTATGCCCAGTACATGACCTTATGGGACTTTCCTACTTGGCAGTACATCTACGTATTAGTCA
TCGCTATTACCATGGTGATGCGGTTTTGGCAGTACATCAATGGGCGTGGATAGCGGTTTGACTCACGGGG
ATTTCCAAGTCTCCACCCCATTGACGTCAATGGGAGTTTGTTTTGGCACCAAAATCAACGGGACTTTCCA
AAATGTCGTAACAACTCCGCCCCATTGACGCAAATGGGCGGTAGGCGTGTACGGTGGGAGGTCTATATAA
GCAGAGCTGGTTTAGTGAACCGTCAGATCCGCTAGCGCTACCGGACTCAGATCTACCATTGGTGCACCTG
ACTCCTGAGGAGAAGTCTGCCGTTACTGCCCTGTGGGGCAAGGTGAACGTGGAAGAGTTGGTGGTGAGGC
CCTGGGCCACCAGTAAGTATCAAGGTTACAAGACAGGTTTAAGGAGACCAATAGAAACTGGGCATGTGGA
GACAGAGAAGACTCACGCGTTTCTGAATTCTCTATGGCTGCATCCAGCTCAGGAAACCTCCCAAGGCTAT
GTAAATAGAGGACTCAGGTGCCTGTCACTTTCCAGCCAAGCAAATTTAAATACTGACAGACACATTTTAA
CAGATTCAGTTACTTCACAGTTTGGTAAACTATAATCGCAATTTGCTCCTTATAACCTCTTAGTAAATTA
TTCATCTCCAGTGGGGGAAGACTGATGTAATGATCTCACTTTCCTACCTTAGGTGTTTCATCAGTACAGA
CGCCTCACCTTCCCACGCACGCAGACTCGCAGACGCCCTCTGCTGGAACTGACACGCAGACATTCAGCGG
CTCCGCCGCCAATGCAAAACTCAACCCTACCCCAGGCAGCAATGCTATCTCAGGTTTGCGGGTCCTTTAG
ACTTGTGCAAATATGAAAAGTACATGACGACTACCTGTATTTAAGAATGGTGTGAGGAAATCTAACCACT
TATTCAATGTGCAGCTATTGCTAGTTGATGAATTTGGAATTTCAGTCACTCTTAGGAATATGAAACCACA
GAACAAATGTCCTTTTAACAGAGATGAAATAATAGTGAGAATTGTGAGACTACAGCAAAAATCTGCTCAG
GAGGAAAGAGTTATTCAGAATAGTCTAGGATCCATAGTCGACCACCATGGTGGCTTAGATCCGGGCATGT
GGAGACAGAGAAGACTGTTGAGTTTGTGATAAGCACTGACTCTCTCTGCCTATTGGTCTATTTTCCCTCC
CTCAGTGGCGGTCGAGGACAAACTCTACGCGGACTTGCCAGTACGCTTCGTGAGCAAGGGCGAGGAGCTG
TTCACCGGGGTGGTGCCCATCCTGGTCGAGCTGGACGGCGACGTAAACGGCCACAAGTTCAGCGTGTCCG
GCGAGGGCGAGGGCGACGCCACCTACGGCAAGCTGACCCTGAAGTTCATCTGCACCACCGGCAAGCTGCC
CGTGCCCTGGCCCACCCTCGTGACCACCCTGACCTACGGCGTGCAGTGCTTTAGCCGCTACCCCGACCAC
CTGAAGCAGCACGACTTCTTCAAGAGTGCAATGCCCGAAGGCTACGTCCAGGAGCGCACCATCTTCTTCA
AGGACGACGGCAACTACAAGACCCGCGCCGAGGTGAAGTTCGAGGGCGACACCCTGGTGAACCGCATCGA
GCTGAAGGGCATCGACTTCAAGGAGGACGGCAACATCCTGGGGCACAAGCTGGAGTACAACTACAACAGC
CACAACGTCTATATCACCGCCGACAAGCAGAAGAACGGCATCAAGGTGAACTTCAAGATCCGCCACAACA
TCGAGGACGGCAGCGTGCAGCTCGCCGACCACTACCAGCAGAACACCCCCATCGGCGACGGCCCCGTGCT
GCTGCCCGACAACCACTACCTGAGCACCCAGTCCGCCCTGAGCAAAGACCCCAACGAGAAGCGCGATCAT
ATGGTCCTGCTGGAGTTCGTGACCGCCGCCGGGATCACTCTCGGCACCGACGAGCTGTACAAGTAACCGG
TCGCCACCATGGTGAGCAAGGGCGAGGAGAATAACATGGCCATCATCAAGGAGTTCATGCGCTTCAAGGT
GCGCATGGAGGGCTCCGTGAACGGCCACGAGTTCGAGATCGAGGGCGAGGGCGAGGGCCGCCCCTACGAG
GGCACCCAGACCGCCAAGCTGAAGGTGACCAAGGGTGGCCCCCTGCCCTTCGCCTGGGACATCCTAACCC
CCAACTTCACCTACGGCTCCAAGGCCTACGTGAAGCACCCCGCCGACATCCCCGACTACTTGAAGCTGTC
CTTCCCCGAGGGCTTCAAGTGGGAGCGCGTGATGAACTTCGAGGACGGCGGCGTGGTGACCGTGACCCAG
GACTCCTCCCTGCAGGACGGCGAGTTCATCTACAAGGTGAAGCTGCGCGGCACCAACTTCCCCTCCGACG
GCCCCGTAATGCAGAAGAAGACCATGGGCTGGGAGGCCTCCTCCGAGCGGATGTACCCCGAGGACGGCGC
CCTGAAGGGCGAGATCAAGATGAGGCTGAAGCTGAAGGACGGCGGCCACTACGACGCTGAGGTCAAGACC
ACCTACAAGGCCAAGAAGCCCGTGCAGCTGCCCGGCGCCTACATCGTCGGCATCAAGTTGGACATCACCT
CCCACAACGAGGACTACACCATCGTGGAACTGTACGAACGCGCCGAGGGCCGCCACTCCACCGGCGGCAT
GGACGAGCTGTATAAGTAAGCGGCCGCGACTCTAGATCATAATCAGCCATACCACATTTGTAGAGGTTTT
ACTTGCTTTAAAAAACCTCCCACACCTCCCCCTGAACCTGAAACATAAAATGAATGCAATTGTTGTTGTT
AACTTGTTTATTGCAGCTTATAATGGTTACAAATAAAGCAATAGCATCACAAATTTCACAAATAAAGCAT
TTTTTTCACTGCATTCTAGTTGTGGTTTGTCCAAACTCATCAATGTATCTTAAGGCGTAAATTGTAAGCG
TTAATATTTTGTTAAAATTCGCGTTAAATTTTTGTTAAATCAGCTCATTTTTTAACCAATAGGCCGAAAT
CGGCAAAATCCCTTATAAATCAAAAGAATAGACCGAGATAGGGT
[37 nt withheld, positions 3405-3441]
AAAGAACGTGGACTCCAACGTCAAAGG
[49 nt withheld, positions 3469-3517]
T
[91 nt withheld, positions 3519-3609]
G
[124 nt withheld, positions 3611-3734]
CAGGTGGCACTTTTCGGGGAAATGTGCGCGGAACCCCTATTTGTTTATTTTTCTAAATACATTCAAATAT
GTATCCGCTCATGAGACAATAACCCTGATAAATGCTTCAATAATATTGAAAAAGGAAGAGTCCTGAGGCG
GAAAGAACCAGCTGTGGAATGTGTGTCAGTTAGGGTGTGGAAAGTCCCCAGGCTCCCCAGCAGGCAGAAG
TATGCAAAGCATGCATCTCAATTAGTCAGCAACCAGGTGTGGAAAGTCCCCAGGCTCCCCAGCAGGCAGA
AGTATGCAAAGCATGCATCTCAATTAGTCAGCAACCATAGTCCCGCCCCTAACTCCGCCCATCCCGCCCC
TAACTCCGCCCAGTTCCGCCCATTCTCCGCCCCATGGCTGACTAATTTTTTTTATTTATGCAGAGGCCGA
GGCCGCCTCGGCCTCTGAGCTATTCCAGAAGTAGTGAGGAGGCTTTTTTGGAGGCCTAGGCTTTTGCAAA
GATCGATCAAGAGACAGGATGAGGATCGTTTCGCATGATTGAACAAGATGGATTGCACGCAGGTTCTCCG
GCCGCTTGGGTGGAGAGGCTATTCGGCTATGACTGGGCACAACAGACAATCGGCTGCTCTGATGCCGCCG
TGTTCCGGCTGTCAGCGCAGGGGCGCCCGGTTCTTTTTGTCAAGACCGACCTGTCCGGTGCCCTGAATGA
ACTGCAAGACGAGGCAGCGCGGCTATCGTGGCTGGCCACGACGGGCGTTCCTTGCGCAGCTGTGCTCGAC
GTTGTCACTGAAGCGGGAAGGGACTGGCTGCTATTGGGCGAAGTGCCGGGGCAGGATCTCCTGTCATCTC
ACCTTGCTCCTGCCGAGAAAGTATCCATCATGGCTGATGCAATGCGGCGGCTGCATACGCTTGATCCGGC
TACCTGCCCATTCGACCACCAAGCGAAACATCGCATCGAGCGAGCACGTACTCGGATGGAAGCCGGTCTT
GTCGATCAGGATGATCTGGACGAAGAGCATCAGGGGCTCGCGCCAGCCGAACTGTTCGCCAGGCTCAAGG
CGAGCATGCCCGACGGCGAGGATCTCGTCGTGACCCATGGCGATGCCTGCTTGCCGAATATCATGGTGGA
AAATGGCCGCTTTTCTGGATTCATCGACTGTGGCCGGCTGGGTGTGGCGGACCGCTATCAGGACATAGCG
TTGGCTACCCGTGATATTGCTGAAGAGCTTGGCGGCGAATGGGCTGACCGCTTCCTCGTGCTTTACGGTA
TCGCCGCTCCCGATTCGCAGCGCATCGCCTTCTATCGCCTTCTTGACGAGTTCTTCTGAGCGGGACTCTG
GGGTTCGAAATGACCGACCAAGCGACGCCCAACCTGCCATCACGAGATTTCGATTCCACCGCCGCCTTCT
ATGAAAGGTTGGGCTTCGGAATCGTTTTCCGGGACGCCGGCTGGATGATCCTCCAGCGCGGGGATCTCAT
GCTGGAGTTCTTCGCCCACCCTAGGGGGAGGCTAACTGAAACACGGAAGGAGACAATACCGGAAGGAACC
CGCGCTATGACGGCAATAAAAAGACAGAATAAAACGCACGGTGTTGGGTCGTTTGTTCATAAACGCGGGG
TTCGGTCCCAGGGCTGGCACTCTGTCGATACCCCACCGAGACCCCATTGGGGCCAATACGCCCGCGTTTC
TTCCTTTTCCCCACCCCACCCCCCAAGTTCGGGTGAAGGCCCAGGGCTCGCAGCCAACGTCGGGGCGGCA
GGCCCTGCCATAGCCTCAGGTTACTCATATATACTTTAGATTGATTTAAAACTTCATTTTTAATTTAAAA
GGATCTAGGTGAAGATCCTTTTTGATAATCTCATGACCAAAATCCCTTAACGTGAGTTTTCGTTCCACTG
AGCGTCAGACCCCGTAGAAAAGATCAAAGGATCTTCTTGAGATCCTTTTTTTCTGCGCGTAATCTGCTGC
TTGCAAACAAAAAAACCACCGCTACCAGCGGTGGTTTGTTTGCCGGATCAAGAGCTACCAACTCTTTTTC
CGAAGGTAACTGGCTTCAGCAGAGCGCAGATACCAAATACTGTTCTTCTAGTGTAGCCGTAGTTAGGCCA
CCACTTCAAGAACTCTGTAGCACCGCCTACATACCTCGCTCTGCTAATCCTGTTACCAGTGGCTGCTGCC
AGTGGCGATAAGTCGTGTCTTACCGGGTTGGACTCAAGACGATAGTTACCGGATAAGGCGCAGCGGTCGG
GCTGAACGGGGGGTTCGTGCACACAGCCCAGCTTGGAGCGAACGACCTACACCGAACTGAGATACCTACA
GCGTGAGCTATGAGAAAGCGCCACGCTTCCCGAAGGGAGAAAGGCGGACAGGTATCCGGTAAGCGGCAGG
GTCGGAACAGGAGAGCGCACGAGGGAGCTTCCAGGGGGAAACGCCTGGTATCTTTATAGTCCTGTCGGGT
TTCGCCACCTCTGACTTGAGCGTCGATTTTTGTGATGCTCGTCAGGGGGGCGGAGCCTATGGAAAAACGC
CAGCAACGCGGCCTTTTTACGGTTCCTGGCCTTTTGCTGGCCTTTTGCTCACATGTTCTTTCCTGCGTTA
TCCCCTGATTCTGTGGATAACCGTATTACCGCCATGCAT
Features (pLannotate 1.2.2; 18 found; start..end, strand, type, name):
     61..364     +  enhancer       CMV enhancer: human cytomegalovirus immediate early enhancer
    365..568     +  promoter       CMV promoter: human cytomegalovirus (CMV) immediate early promoter
    591..614     +  misc_feature   MCS (fragment): multiple cloning site
    619..729     +  CDS            HBB (fragment): HBB_GORGO - Experimental evidence at protein level: Swiss-Prot protein existence level 1. Involved in oxygen transport from the lung to the various peripheral tissues. From Gorilla gorilla gorilla (Western lowland gorilla).
    713..796     +  intron         chimeric intron (fragment): chimera between introns from human β-globin and immunoglobulin heavy chain genes
   1014..1172    +  CDS            PTPRC (fragment): PTPRC_HUMAN - Also known as CD45. Experimental evidence at protein level: Swiss-Prot protein existence level 1. (Microbial infection) Acts as a receptor for human cytomegalovirus protein UL11 and mediates binding of UL11 to T-cells, leading to reduced induction of tyrosine phosphorylation of multiple signaling proteins upon T-cell receptor stimulation and impaired T-cell proliferation. From Homo sapiens (Human).
   1590..2306    +  CDS            EGFP: the original enhanced GFP (Yang et al., 1996) mammalian codon-optimized
   2319..3026    +  CDS            mStrawberry: mStrawberry is a basic (constitutively fluorescent) red fluorescent protein published in 2004, derived from Discosoma sp.. It is reported to be a somewhat slowly-maturing monomer with low acid sensitivity.
   3045..3128    +  CDS            large T antigen (fragment): large T antigen from SV40 (simian virus 40)
   3151..3272    +  polyA_signal   SV40 poly(A) signal: SV40 polyadenylation signal
   3306..3734    -  rep_origin     f1 ori (sequence partly withheld): f1 bacteriophage origin of replication; arrow indicates direction of (+) strand synthesis
   3761..3865    +  promoter       AmpR promoter: bla
   3867..4224    +  promoter       SV40 promoter: SV40 enhancer and early promoter
   4259..5053    +  CDS            NeoR/KanR: aminoglycoside phosphotransferase from Tn5; aph(3')-II (or nptII); confers resistance to neomycin, kanamycin, and G418 (Geneticin®)
   5074..5226    +  CDS            ble (fragment): BLE_KLEPN - Experimental evidence at protein level: Swiss-Prot protein existence level 1. Binding protein with a strong affinity to the bleomycin family of antibiotics. Binds to CL990; an antimitotic-antibiotic compound. From Klebsiella pneumoniae.
   5285..5332    +  polyA_signal   HSV TK poly(A) signal: herpes simplex virus thymidine kinase polyadenylation signal (Cole and Stacy, 1985)
   5423..5439    -  polyA_signal   bGH poly(A) signal (fragment): bovine growth hormone polyadenylation signal
   5661..6249    +  rep_origin     ori: high-copy-number ColE1/pMB1/pBR322/pUC origin of replication
