[The description below was written by a language model from this plasmid's Addgene catalogue record and pLannotate feature annotations shown in this document.]
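Description:
pFlare9A-CD45i4e5i5 is a mammalian splicing reporter plasmid of about 6.4 kb built on the pFlare9A backbone. It carries a segment of the human PTPRC (CD45) gene, and the name suggests this comprises exon 5 with flanking parts of introns 4 and 5. It is propagated in E. coli as a high-copy plasmid from a ColE1/pUC-type origin under kanamycin selection. The Tn5 NeoR/KanR gene is preceded by both a bacterial (bla) promoter and the SV40 enhancer/early promoter and is followed by an HSV TK polyadenylation signal, so the same marker should also allow G418 selection in mammalian cells. An f1 origin is present as well. Short matches to ble and the bGH poly(A) signal appear to be backbone remnants.

The reporter unit is driven by the CMV immediate-early enhancer and promoter. Downstream lie a β-globin exon fragment and part of a globin-derived intron, then the PTPRC fragment, which is annotated as a roughly 160 nt coding match. EGFP and mStrawberry coding sequences follow in tandem, then a short SV40 large T antigen fragment (possibly a nuclear localization signal, though the record does not say) and the SV40 poly(A) signal. This layout fits a dual-fluorescence minigene, in which inclusion or skipping of the test exon changes which fluorescent protein is produced, so the green-to-red ratio reports splicing. The record does not state the exact reading-frame logic.

According to the record, CD45 exon 5 contains a CTCF binding site. The associated work concerns impaired CTCF function caused by the NPM1c mutant in acute myeloid leukemia, which suggests the construct is used to monitor CTCF-dependent inclusion of this exon in transfected cells.
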