Addgene plasmid #131834: pFlare9A-CD45i4e5i5
Purpose: A reporter construct containing the Exon 5 of PTPRC (CD45), which contains a CTCF binding site.
Depositing lab: Mark Minden. Depositing organization: University Health Network. Publication: NPM1c impedes CTCF functions through cytoplasmic mislocalization in acute myeloid leukemia. Wang AJ, Han Y, Jia N, Chen P, Minden MD. Leukemia. 2020 May;34(5):1278-1290. doi: 10.1038/s41375-019-0681-8. Epub 2019 Dec 12. PubMed 31831844.
Backbone
  Vector backbone: pFlare9A
  Vector type: Reporter Construct
Growth in bacteria
  Bacterial resistance: Kanamycin, 50 μg/mL
  Growth temperature: 37°C
  Growth strain: DH5alpha
  Copy number: High Copy
Gene/Insert
  Gene/Insert name: PTPRC
  Species: H. sapiens (human)
  Entrez Gene: PTPRC (a.k.a. B220, CD45, CD45R, GP180, IMD105, L-CA, LCA, LY5, T200)
Terms and licenses: Academic/Nonprofit Terms; Industry Terms: Not Available to Industry
How to cite: pFlare9A-CD45i4e5i5 was a gift from Mark Minden (Addgene plasmid # 131834 ; http://n2t.net/addgene:131834 ; RRID:Addgene_131834)
